>Addgene plasmid #43608 | III-GACC | depositor partial sequence | sequence record 58873 | III-GACC sequence 426 bps
CGTCTCGGCTCACCCCAGAGCAGGTCGTGGCAATCGCGAGCAATAACGGCGGAAAACAGGCTTTGGAAAC
GGTGCAGAGGCTCCTTCCAGTGCTGTGCCAAGCGCACGGACTCACCCCAGAGCAGGTCGTGGCAATCGCC
TCCAACATTGGCGGGAAACAGGCACTCGAGACTGTCCAGCGCCTGCTTCCCGTGCTGTGCCAAGCGCACG
GCCTCACCCCAGAGCAGGTCGTGGCGATCGCAAGCCACGACGGAGGAAAGCAAGCCTTGGAAACAGTACA
GAGGCTGTTGCCTGTGCTGTGCCAAGCGCACGGATTAACCCCAGAGCAGGTCGTGGCGATCGCAAGCCAC
GACGGAGGAAAGCAAGCCTTGGAAACAGTACAGAGGCTGTTGCCTGTGCTGTGCCAAGCGCACGGACTCA
GAGACG
