>Addgene plasmid #43608 | III-GACC | addgene partial sequence | sequence record 61627 | M13-F20 5'-TGTAAAACGACGGCCAGT-3'
TTGGGCGATTGGGCCCTCTGATGCATGCTCGAGCGGCCGCCAGTGTGATGGATATCTGCAGAATTCGCCC
TTGCCGTCCTAGCGCGTCTCGGCTCACCCCAGAGCAGGTCGTGGCAATCGCGAGCAATAACGGCGGAAAA
CAGGCTTTGGAAACGGTGCAGAGGCTCCTTCCAGTGCTGTGCCAAGCGCACGGACTCACCCCAGAGCAGG
TCGTGGCAATCGCCTCCAACATTGGCGGGAAACAGGCACTCGAGACTGTCCAGCGCCTGCTTCCCGTGCT
GTGCCAAGCGCACGGCCTCACCCCAGAGCAGGTCGTGGCGATCGCAAGCCACGACGGAGGAAAGCAAGCC
TTGGAAACAGTACAGAGGCTGTTGCCTGTGCTGTGCCAAGCGCACGGATTAACCCCAGAGCAGGTCGTGG
CGATCGCAAGCCACGACGGAGGAAAGCAAGCCTTGGAAACAGTACAGAGGCTGTTGCCTGTGCTGTGCCA
AGCGCACGGACTCAGAGACGTGGGCACAGGAAAGAAGGGCGAATTCCAGCACACTGGCGGCCGTTACTAG
TGGATCCGAGCTCGGTACCAAGCTTGATGCATAGCTTGAGTATTCTATAGTGTCACCTAAATAGCTTGGC
GTAATCATGGTCATAGCTGTTTCCTGTGTGAAATTGTTATCCGCTCACAATTCCACACAACATACGAGCC
GGAAGCATAAAGTGTAAAGCCTGGGGTGCCTAATGAGTGAGCTAACTCACATTAATTGCGTTGCGCTCAC
TGCCCGCTTTCCAGTCGGGAAACCTGTCGTGCCAGCTGCATTAATGAATCGGCCAACGCGCGGGGAGAGG
CGGTTTGCGTATTGGGCGCTCTTCCGCTTCCTCGCTCACTGACTCGCTGCGCTCGGTCGTTCGGCTGCGG
CGAGCGGTATCAGCTCACTCAAAGGCGGTAATACGGTTATCACAATCNGNNACCAGAAANTNACAAGCAC
AAGCAGACTAAGCNTTTG
