[The description below was written by a language model from this plasmid's Addgene catalogue record.]
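Description:
III-GACC is a bacterial cloning plasmid built on the commercial pCRII-TOPO backbone (about 4 kb without insert), carrying a 426 bp synthetic insert introduced by TOPO cloning. It is a high-copy plasmid maintained in E. coli and is selectable with both ampicillin and kanamycin, consistent with the dual resistance markers of this backbone. The insert is flanked by the T7 and M13-reverse priming sites of the vector, which are the positions recorded for sequence verification. No feature table is provided, so the internal organisation of the insert is not documented beyond its name, size and synthetic origin.

The plasmid comes from a TALEN genome-editing system developed for generating human stem cell-based disease models. The record does not explicitly define the insert. Its name and length suggest a pre-assembled block of four TALE repeat units specifying the DNA bases G, A, C and C, with "III" probably denoting the position of this block within the repeat array; this is an inference, not a stated fact. On that reading, the plasmid would be one member of a library of tetramer modules that are combined in order to build a full custom TALE DNA-binding domain, which would then be joined to a nuclease domain in a separate expression vector. The construct itself has no recorded eukaryotic promoter, reporter or expression function. It serves as a storage and propagation vehicle for a modular assembly part rather than as a plasmid delivered to cells.
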