Addgene plasmid #43608: III-GACC
Depositing lab: Chad Cowan & Kiran Musunuru. Depositing organization: Harvard University. Publication: A TALEN Genome-Editing System for Generating Human Stem Cell-Based Disease Models. Ding Q, Lee YK, Schaefer EA, Peters DT, Veres A, Kim K, Kuperwasser N, Motola DL, Meissner TB, Hendriks WT, Trevisan M, Gupta RM, Moisan A, Banks E, Friesen M, Schinzel RT, Xia F, Tang A, Xia Y, Figueroa E, Wann A, Ahfeldt T, Daheron L, Zhang F, Rubin LL, Peng LF, Chung RT, Musunuru K, Cowan CA. Cell Stem Cell. 2012 Dec 12. pii: S1934-5909(12)00645-5. doi: 10.1016/j.stem.2012.11.011. PubMed 23246482.
Backbone
  Vector backbone: pCRII-TOPO
  Backbone manufacturer: Invitrogen
  Backbone size w/o insert (bp): 3973
  Vector type: Bacterial Cloning
Growth in bacteria
  Bacterial resistance: Ampicillin and Kanamycin, 100 & 50 μg/mL
  Growth temperature: 37°C
  Growth strain: Top10
  Copy number: High Copy
Gene/Insert
  Gene/Insert name: III-GACC
  Species: Synthetic
  Insert size (bp): 426
  Cloning method: TOPO Cloning
  Sequencing primers: 5′ T7; 3′ M13-rev
Terms and licenses: Academic/Nonprofit Terms; Industry Terms: Not Available to Industry
How to cite: III-GACC was a gift from Chad Cowan & Kiran Musunuru (Addgene plasmid # 43608 ; http://n2t.net/addgene:43608 ; RRID:Addgene_43608)
